>Addgene plasmid #153631 | pGBW-m4252937 | addgene full sequence | sequence record 300596 | Ginkgo NGS Result
TGAGATACAGCGTACCTTCAGCTCACAGACATGATAAGATACATTGATGAGTTTGGACAAACCACAACTA
GAATGCAGTGAAAAAAATGCTTTATTTGTGAAATTTGTGATGCTATTGCTTTATTTGTAACCATTATAAG
CTGCAATAAACAAGTTAACAACAACAATTGCATTCATTTTATGTTTCAGGTTCAGGGGGAGGTGTGGGAG
GTTTTTTAAAGCAAGTAAAACCTCTACAAATGTGGTATTGGCCCATCTCTATCGGTATCGTAGCATAACC
CCTTGGGGCCTCTAAACGGGTCTTGAGGGGTTTTTTGTGCCCCTCGGGCCGGATTGCTATCTACCGGCAT
TGGCGCAGAAAAAAATGCCTGATGCGACGCTGCGCGTCTTATACTCCCACATATGCCAGATTCAGCAACG
GATACGGCTTCCCCAACTTGCCCACTTCCATACGTGTCCTCCTTACCAGAAATTTATCCTTAAGGTCGTC
AGCTATCCTGCAGGCGATCTCTCGATTTCGATCAAGACATTCCTTTAATGGTCTTTTCTGGACACCACTA
GGGGTCAGAAGTAGTTCATCAAACTTTCTTCCCTCCCTAATCTCATTGGTTACCTTGGGCTATCGAAACT
TAATTAACCAGTCAAGTCAGCTACTTGGCGAGATCGACTTGTCTGGGTTTCGACTACGCTCAGAATTGCG
TCAGTCAAGTTCGATCTGGTCCTTGCTATTGCACCCGTTCTCCGATTACGAGTTTCATTTAAATCATGTG
AGCAAAAGGCCAGCAAAAGGCCAGGAACCGTAAAAAGGCCGCGTTGCTGGCGTTTTTCCATAGGCTCCGC
CCCCCTGACGAGCATCACAAAAATCGACGCTCAAGTCAGAGGTGGCGAAACCCGACAGGACTATAAAGAT
ACCAGGCGTTTCCCCCTGGAAGCTCCCTCGTGCGCTCTCCTGTTCCGACCCTGCCGCTTACCGGATACCT
GTCCGCCTTTCTCCCTTCGGGAAGCGTGGCGCTTTCTCATAGCTCACGCTGTAGGTATCTCAGTTCGGTG
TAGGTCGTTCGCTCCAAGCTGGGCTGTGTGCACGAACCCCCCGTTCAGCCCGACCGCTGCGCCTTATCCG
GTAACTATCGTCTTGAGTCCAACCCGGTAAGACACGACTTATCGCCACTGGCAGCAGCCACTGGTAACAG
GATTAGCAGAGCGAGGTATGTAGGCGGTGCTACAGAGTTCTTGAAGTGGTGGCCTAACTACGGCTACACT
AGAAGAACAGTATTTGGTATCTGCGCTCTGCTGAAGCCAGTTACCTTCGGAAAAAGAGTTGGTAGCTCTT
GATCCGGCAAACAAACCACCGCTGGTAGCGGTGGTTTTTTTGTTTGCAAGCAGCAGATTACGCGCAGAAA
AAAAGGATCTCAAGAAGATCCTTTGATCTTTTCTACGGGGTCTGACGCTCAGTGGAACGAAAACTCACGT
TAAGGGATTTTGGTCATGAGATTATCAAAAAGGATCTTCACCTAGATCCTTTTAAATTAAAAATGAAGTT
TTAAATCAATCTAAAGTATATATGAGTAAACTTGGTCTGACAGTTACCAATGCTTAATCAGTGAGGCACC
TATCTCAGCGATCTGTCTATTTCGTTCATCCATAGTTGCATTTAAATTTCCGAACTCTCCAAGGCCCTCG
TCGGAAAATCTTCAAACCTTTCGTCCGATCCATCTTGCAGGCTACCTCTCGAACGAACTATCGCAAGTCT
CTTGGCCGGCCTTGCGCCTTGGCTATTGCTTGGCAGCGCCTATCGCCAGGTATTACTCCAATCCCGAATA
TCCGAGATCGGGATCACCCGAGAGAAGTTCAACCTACATCCTCAATCCCGATCTATCCGAGATCCGAGGA
ATATCGAAATCGGGGCGCGCCTGGCCTCCGCGCCGGGTTTTGGCGCCTCCCGCGGGCGCCCCCCTCGTCA
CGGCGAGCGCTGCCACGTCAGACGAAGGGCGCAGGAGCGTCCTGATCCTTCCGCCCGGACGCTCAGGACA
GCGGCCCGCTGCTCATAAGACTCGGCCTTAGAACCCCAGTATCAGCAGAAGGACATTTTAGGACGGGACT
TGGGTGACTCTAGGGCACTGGTTTTCTTTCCAGAGAGCGGAACAGGCGAGGAAAAGTAGTCCCTTCTCGG
CGATTCTGCGGAGGGATCTCCGTGGGGCGGTGAACGCCGATGATTATATAAGGACGCGCCGGGTGTGGCA
CAGCTAGTTCCGTCGCAGCCGGGATTTGGGTCGCGGTTCTTGTTTGTGGATCGCTGTGATCGTCACTTGG
TGAGTAGCGGGCTGCTGGGCTGGCCGGGGCTTTCGTGGCCGCCGGGCCGCTCGGTGGGACGGAAGCGTGT
GGAGAGACCGCCAAGGGCTGTAGTCTGGGTCCGCGAGCAAGGTTGCCCTGAACTGGGGGTTGGGGGGAGC
GCAGCAAAATGGCGGCTGTTCCCGAGTCTTGAATGGAAGACGCTTGTGAGGCGGGCTGTGAGGTCGTTGA
AACAAGGTGGGGGGCATGGTGGGCGGCAAGAACCCAAGGTCTTGAGCCCTTCGCTAATGCGGGAAAGCTC
TTATTCGGGTGAGATGGGCTGGGCACCATCTGGGGACCCTGACGTGAAGTTTGTCACTGACTGGAGAACT
CGGTTTGTCGTCTGTTGCGGGGGCGGCAGTTATGGCGGTGCCGTTGGGCAGTGCACCCGTACCTTTGGGA
GCGCGCGCCCTCGTCGTGTCGTGACGTCACCCGTTCTGTTGGCTTATAATGCAGGGTGGGGCCACCAGCC
GGTAGGTGTGCGGTAGGCTTTTCTCCGTCGCAGGACGCAGGGTTCGGGCCTAGGGTAGGCTCTCCTGAAT
CGACAGGCGCCGGACCTCTGGTGAGGGGAGGGATAAGTGAGGCGTCAGTTTCTTTGGTCGGTTTTATGTA
CCTATCTTCTTAAGTAGCTGAAGCTCCGGTTTTGAACTATGCGCTCGGGGTTGGCGAGTGTGTTTTGTGA
AGTTTTTTAGGCACCTTTTGAAATGTAATCATTTGGGTCAATATGTAATTTTCAGTGTTAGACTTGTAAA
TTGTCCGCTAAATTCTGGCCGTTTTTGGCTTTTTTGTTAGACAACATGGGTAAAAAGCCTGAACTCACCG
CGACGTCTGTCGAGAAGTTTCTGATCGAAAAGTTCGACAGCGTCTCCGACCTGATGCAGCTCTCGGAGGG
CGAAGAATCTCGTGCTTTCAGCTTCGATGTAGGAGGGCGTGGATATGTCCTGCGGGTAAATAGCTGCGCC
GATGGTTTCTACAAAGATCGTTATGTTTATCGGCACTTTGCATCCGCCGCGCTCCCGATTCCGGAAGTGC
TTGACATTGGGGAGTTCAGCGAGAGCCTGACCTATTGCATCTCCCGCCGTGCACAGGGTGTCACGTTGCA
AGACCTGCCTGAAACCGAACTGCCCGCTGTTCTGCAGCCGGTCGCGGAGGCAATGGATGCCATCGCTGCC
GCCGATCTTAGCCAGACGAGCGGGTTCGGCCCATTCGGACCGCAAGGAATCGGTCAATACACTACATGGC
GTGATTTCATATGCGCGATTGCTGATCCCCATGTGTATCACTGGCAAACTGTGATGGACGACACCGTCAG
TGCGTCCGTCGCGCAGGCTCTCGATGAGCTGATGCTTTGGGCCGAGGACTGCCCCGAAGTCCGGCACCTC
GTGCACGCGGATTTCGGCTCCAACAATGTCCTGACGGACAATGGCCGCATAACAGCGGTCATTGACTGGA
GCGAGGCGATGTTCGGGGATTCCCAATACGAGGTCGCCAACATCTTCTTCTGGAGGCCGTGGTTGGCTTG
TATGGAGCAGCAGACGCGCTACTTCGAGCGGAGGCATCCGGAGCTTGCAGGATCGCCCCGGCTCCGGGCG
TATATGCTCCGCATTGGTCTTGACCAACTCTATCAGAGCTTGGTTGACGGCAATTTCGATGATGCAGCTT
GGGCGCAGGGTCGATGCGACGCAATCGTCCGATCCGGAGCCGGGACTGTCGGGCGTACACAAATCGCCCG
CAGAAGCGCCGCCGTCTGGACCGATGGCTGTGTAGAAGTACTCGCCGATAGTGGAAACCGACGCCCCAGC
ACTCGTCCGAGGGCAAAGGAATAAGCTAGTATGTAAGCCTAGTCTTAGATAATAAAATCGCTATCCATCG
AAGATGGATGTGTGTTGGTTTTTTGTGTGTGTAACGCTAGGCGCGCCTGGTGTACCGAGAACGATCCTCT
CAGTGCGAGTCTCGACGATCCATATCGTTGCTTGGCAGTCAGCCAGTCGGAATCCAGCTTGGGACCCAGG
AAGTCCAATCGTCAGATATTGTACTCAAGCCTGGTCACGGCAGCGTACCGATCTGTTTAAACCTAGATAT
TGATAGTCTGATCGGTCAACGTATAATCGAGTCCTAGCTTTTGCAAACATCTATCAAGAGACAGGATCAG
CAGGAGGCTTTCGCATGAGTATTCAACATTTCCGTGTCGCCCTTATTCCCTTTTTTGCGGCATTTTGCCT
TCCTGTTTTTGCTCACCCAGAAACGCTGGTGAAAGTAAAAGATGCTGAAGATCAGTTGGGTGCGCGAGTG
GGTTACATCGAACTGGATCTCAACAGCGGTAAGATCCTTGAGAGTTTTCGCCCCGAAGAACGCTTTCCAA
TGATGAGCACTTTTAAAGTTCTGCTATGTGGCGCGGTATTATCCCGTATTGACGCCGGGCAAGAGCAACT
CGGTCGCCGCATACACTATTCTCAGAATGACTTGGTTGAGTATTCACCAGTCACAGAAAAGCATCTTACG
GATGGCATGACAGTAAGAGAATTATGCAGTGCTGCCATAACCATGAGTGATAACACTGCGGCCAACTTAC
TTCTGACAACGATTGGAGGACCGAAGGAGCTAACCGCTTTTTTGCACAACATGGGGGATCATGTAACTCG
CCTTGATCGTTGGGAACCGGAGCTGAATGAAGCCATACCAAACGACGAGCGTGACACCACGATGCCTGTA
GCAATGGCAACAACCTTGCGTAAACTATTAACTGGCGAACTACTTACTCTAGCTTCCCGGCAACAGTTGA
TAGACTGGATGGAGGCGGATAAAGTTGCAGGACCACTTCTGCGCTCGGCCCTTCCGGCTGGCTGGTTTAT
TGCTGATAAATCTGGAGCCGGTGAGCGTGGGTCTCGCGGTATCATTGCAGCACTGGGGCCAGATGGTAAG
CCCTCCCGTATCGTAGTTATCTACACGACGGGGAGTCAGGCAACTATGGATGAACGAAATAGACAGATCG
CTGAGATAGGTGCCTCACTGATTAAGCATTGGTAACCGATTCTAGGTGCATTGGCGCAGAAAAAAATGCC
TGATGCGACGCTGCGCGTCTTATACTCCCACATATGCCAGATTCAGCAACGGATACGGCTTCCCCAACTT
GCCCACTTCCATACGTGTCCTCCTTACCAGAAATTTATCCTTAAGATCCCGAATCGTTTAAACTCGACTC
TGGCTCTATCGAATCTCCGTCGTTTCGAGCTTACGCGAACAGCCGTGGCGCTCATTTGCTCGTCGGGCAT
CGAATCTCGTCAGCTATCGTCAGCTTACCTTTTTGGCAGCGATCGCGGCTCCCGACATCTTGGACCATTA
GCTCCACAGGTATCTTCTTCCCTCTAGTGGTCATAACAGCAGCTTCAGCTACCTCTCAATTCAAAAAACC
CCTCAAGACCCGTTTAGAGGCCCCAAGGGGTTATGCTATCAATCGTTGCGTTACACACACAAAAAACCAA
CACACATCCATCTTCGATGGATAGCGATTTTATTATCTAACTGCTGATCGAGTGTAGCCAGATCTAGTAA
TCAATTACGGGGTCATTAGTTCATAGCCCATATATGGAGTTCCGCGTTACATAACTTACGGTAAATGGCC
CGCCTGGCTGACCGCCCAACGACCCCCGCCCATTGACGTCAATAATGACGTATGTTCCCATAGTAACGCC
AATAGGGACTTTCCATTGACGTCAATGGGTGGAGTATTTACGGTAAACTGCCCACTTGGCAGTACATCAA
GTGTATCATATGCCAAGTACGCCCCCTATTGACGTCAATGACGGTAAATGGCCCGCCTGGCATTATGCCC
AGTACATGACCTTATGGGACTTTCCTACTTGGCAGTACATCTACGTATTAGTCATCGCTATTACCATGCT
GATGCGGTTTTGGCAGTACATCAATGGGCGTGGATAGCGGTTTGACTCACGGGGATTTCCAAGTCTCCAC
CCCATTGACGTCAATGGGAGTTTGTTTTGGCACCAAAATCAACGGGACTTTCCAAAATGTCGTAACAACT
CCGCCCCATTGACGCAAATGGGCGGTAGGCGTGTACGGTGGGAGGTCTATATAAGCAGAGCTGGTTTAGT
GAACCGTCAGATCAGATCTTTGTCGATCCTACCATCCACTCGACACACCCGCCAGCGGCCGCCACCATGT
TCCACTTGGTGGATTTTCAGGTCACGATCGCAGAAATACTGCTAATTATCATGCGAACCTTCAAGGTTAG
CATTTGGAACCTGGACTACATCATTAATCTCATCATAAAAAACCTTAGTAAGTCTTTAACTGAGAATAAA
TATTCCCAACTGGATGAGGAACAGCCAATGGAGATTGACGAAAACCTTTACTTTCAGTCGAAGAGGCGAT
GGAAAAAGAATTTTATCGCGGTGAGTGCAGCCAACAGATTCAAAAAGATATCCTCGTCTGGTGCCCTCTA
AGGATCCGCAGGCCTCTGCTAGCTTGACTGAC
Features (pLannotate 1.2.2; 20 found; start..end, strand, type, name):
     35..156     -  polyA_signal   SV40 poly(A) signal: SV40 polyadenylation signal
    179..248     -  CDS            large T antigen (fragment): large T antigen from SV40 (simian virus 40)
    271..317     +  terminator     T7 terminator: transcription terminator for bacteriophage T7 RNA polymerase
    347..483     +  terminator     rrnG terminator: transcription terminator from the E. coli ribosomal RNA rrnG operon (Albrechtsen et al., 1991)
    528..599     +  misc_feature   3' β-globin insulator: insulator downstream of the human β-globin locus (Farrell et al., 2002)
    825..1413    -  rep_origin     ori: high-copy-number ColE1/pMB1/pBR322/pUC origin of replication
   1585..1649    -  CDS            bla(M) (fragment): β-lactamase lacking the signal sequence; bla(M); allows cytosolic expression of β-lactamase
   1913..3122    +  promoter       UbC promoter: human ubiquitin C promoter
   3132..4153    +  CDS            HygR (fragment): hygromycin B phosphotransferase confers resistance to hygromycin
   4181..4229    +  polyA_signal   poly(A) signal: synthetic polyadenylation signal
   4495..5355    +  CDS            AmpR: β-lactamase; bla; confers resistance to ampicillin, carbenicillin, and related antibiotics
   5368..5504    +  terminator     rrnG terminator: transcription terminator from the E. coli ribosomal RNA rrnG operon (Albrechtsen et al., 1991)
   5656..5727    +  misc_feature   5' β-globin insulator: insulator upstream of the human β-globin locus (Farrell et al., 2002)
   5732..5778    -  terminator     T7 terminator: transcription terminator for bacteriophage T7 RNA polymerase
   5796..5844    -  polyA_signal   poly(A) signal: synthetic polyadenylation signal
   5925..6228    +  enhancer       CMV enhancer: human cytomegalovirus immediate early enhancer
   6301..6318    -  promoter       CMV promoter (fragment): human cytomegalovirus (CMV) immediate early promoter
   6381..6432    +  promoter       CMVd2 promoter: truncated human cytomegalovirus (CMV) immediate early promoter that yields moderately reduced expression relative to the full-length promoter
   6507..6689    +  CDS            NS6_SARS2: Experimental evidence at protein level: Swiss-Prot protein existence level 1. Disrupts cell nuclear import complex formation by tethering karyopherin alpha 2 and karyopherin beta 1 to the membrane. Retention of import factors at the ER/Golgi membrane leads to a loss of transport into the nucleus. Thereby prevents STAT1 nuclear translocation in response to interferon signaling, thus blocking the expression of interferon stimulated genes (ISGs) that display multiple antiviral activities (PubMed:33097660). Suppresses IFN-beta production possibly by blocking IRF3 nuclear translocation (PubMed:3297
   6717..6733    +  CDS            CBP (fragment): calmodulin-binding peptide derived from skeletal muscle myosin light chain kinase; binds calmodulin with nanomolar affinity in the presence of calcium
