[The description below was written by a language model from this plasmid's Addgene catalogue record and pLannotate feature annotations shown in this document.]
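Description:
pGBW-m4252937 is a mammalian expression plasmid carrying the wild-type ORF6 accessory protein of SARS-CoV-2, built on a pTwist_CMV_Hygro_6 backbone from which an AarI site was removed. The sequenced record is about 6.8 kb. In bacteria it is maintained at high copy through a ColE1/pUC-type origin and selected with ampicillin via a full-length β-lactamase gene. A small additional β-lactamase fragment is also annotated and appears to be a backbone remnant. For mammalian cells, a separate cassette places a hygromycin B phosphotransferase gene under the human ubiquitin C promoter with a synthetic poly(A) signal, which allows hygromycin selection of transfected or stably expressing cells.

The ORF6 coding sequence lies downstream of the CMV immediate-early enhancer and promoter elements. Because the plasmid is circular, the reverse-strand SV40 poly(A) signal annotated at the start of the record falls just beyond the insert, but the table does not make clear which signal terminates the ORF6 transcript. According to the catalogue entry, the backbone supplies a C-terminal TEV-cleavable calmodulin-binding peptide (CBP) tag. The feature table detects only a short CBP fragment just after the ORF and does not annotate the TEV site separately. Such a tag permits calcium-dependent capture on calmodulin resin followed by protease release. Short β-globin insulator elements, T7 and rrnG terminators, and synthetic poly(A) signals flank the units, presumably to limit transcriptional read-through between cassettes.

ORF6 is annotated as an interferon antagonist that tethers nuclear import factors to membranes, blocking STAT1 nuclear translocation. The plasmid therefore suits expression of tagged ORF6 in mammalian cells for functional, localisation or affinity-purification and interaction studies, although the record states only that it is for mammalian expression.
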