Addgene plasmid #153631: pGBW-m4252937
Purpose: Mammalian expression plasmid for SARS-CoV-2 ORF6 protein
Depositing lab: Ginkgo Bioworks & Benjie Chen. Depositing organization: Ginkgo Bioworks.
Backbone
  Vector backbone: pTwist_CMV_Hygro_6 with AarI site removed
  Backbone size w/o insert (bp): 6525
  Vector type: Mammalian Expression
  Selectable markers: Hygromycin
Growth in bacteria
  Bacterial resistance: Ampicillin, 100 μg/mL
  Growth temperature: 37°C
  Growth strain: DH5alpha
  Copy number: High Copy
Gene/Insert
  Gene/Insert name: SARS-CoV-2 ORF6 protein
  Species: Severe acute respiratory syndrome coronavirus 2
  Insert size (bp): 179
  Mutation: wt
  Entrez Gene: ORF6 (a.k.a. GU280_gp06)
  Promoter: CMV
  Tag / fusion protein: Cleavable TEV;CBP (C terminal on backbone)
  Cloning method: Unknown
Resource information
  A portion of this plasmid was derived from a plasmid made by: GinkgoBioworks
Depositor comments: NCBI reference sequence: 43740572
How to cite: pGBW-m4252937 was a gift from Ginkgo Bioworks & Benjie Chen (Addgene plasmid # 153631 ; http://n2t.net/addgene:153631 ; RRID:Addgene_153631)
